Addgene plasmid #200140: pHHYTK128
Purpose: Type 4a part for Modular Cloning in Yeast
Depositing lab: Johannes Herrmann. Depositing organization: Rheinland-Pfälzische Technische Universität Kaiserslautern. Publication: A modular cloning (MoClo) toolkit for reliable intracellular protein targeting in the yeast Saccharomyces cerevisiae. Simakin P, Koch C, Herrmann JM. Microb Cell. 2023 Feb 28;10(4):78-87. doi: 10.15698/mic2023.04.794. eCollection 2023 Apr 3. PubMed 37009624.
Backbone
  Vector backbone: pYTK001
  Backbone manufacturer: John Dueber Lab, https://doi.org/10.1021/sb500366v
  Vector type: Bacterial Expression, Synthetic Biology
Growth in bacteria
  Bacterial resistance: Chloramphenicol, 25 μg/mL
  Growth temperature: 37°C
  Growth strain: DH5alpha
  Copy number: High Copy
Gene/Insert
  Gene/Insert name: Ubc6-TA (233-250)
  Species: S. cerevisiae (budding yeast)
  Insert size (bp): 61
  Cloning method: Restriction Enzyme; 5′ cloning site BsmBI (destroyed during cloning); 3′ cloning site BsmBI (destroyed during cloning)
Terms and licenses: Academic/Nonprofit Terms; Industry Terms: Not Available to Industry
How to cite: pHHYTK128 was a gift from Johannes Herrmann (Addgene plasmid # 200140 ; http://n2t.net/addgene:200140 ; RRID:Addgene_200140)
