[The description below was written by a language model from this plasmid's Addgene catalogue record and pLannotate feature annotations shown in this document.]
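Description:
pHHYTK128 is a small (about 1.7 kb) part-storage plasmid for the yeast Modular Cloning (MoClo) system, built on the pYTK001 entry vector of the Yeast Toolkit. It is maintained in E. coli only. Replication relies on a high-copy ColE1/pUC-type origin, and selection on a chloramphenicol acetyltransferase (cat) gene driven by its native promoter. A lambda t0 terminator lies between the cat cassette and the part insertion site. The feature table shows no yeast origin, yeast marker or promoter for the insert, so the plasmid does not express its payload. It serves as a sequence-verified source of one standardized DNA part.

That part is a 61 bp fragment of the Saccharomyces cerevisiae UBC6 gene encoding residues 233–250, the C-terminal tail anchor (TA) of Ubc6. Ubc6 is a ubiquitin-conjugating enzyme that acts in ER-associated degradation together with the Doa10 ligase. The fragment was inserted through BsmBI sites that were destroyed during cloning, which is typical of Golden Gate domestication into an entry vector. It is catalogued as a Type 4a part, the position in the Yeast Toolkit scheme used for C-terminal tags or fusions placed directly after the coding sequence.

In a Golden Gate assembly with promoter, coding sequence and terminator parts, it would add the Ubc6 tail anchor to the C-terminus of a protein of interest. This fits the associated toolkit's aim of reliable intracellular protein targeting in yeast. The record does not state the intended destination compartment, although native Ubc6 functions at the ER membrane.
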