Features (pLannotate 1.2.2; 5 found; start..end, strand, type, name):
      5..67      +  CDS            UBC6 (fragment): UBC6_YEAST - Also known as DOA2. Experimental evidence at protein level: Swiss-Prot protein existence level 1. Catalyzes the covalent attachment of ubiquitin to other proteins. Functions in degradation of misfolded or regulated proteins localized in the endoplasmic reticulum (ER) lumen or membrane via the ubiquitin-proteasome system. Cognate E2 conjugating enzyme for the DOA10 ubiquitin ligase complex, which is part of the ERAD-C pathway responsible for the rapid degradation of membrane proteins with misfolded cytoplasmic domains. From Saccharomyces cerevisiae (strain ATCC 204508 / S288c) (Bak
     88..122     -  terminator     lambda t0 terminator: minimal transcription terminator from phage lambda (Scholtissek and Grosse, 1987)
    196..852     -  CDS            cat: CAT_ECOLX - Experimental evidence at protein level: Swiss-Prot protein existence level 1. This enzyme is an effector of chloramphenicol resistance in bacteria. From Escherichia coli. This protein is used as a marker in many commonly used cloning vectors, such as pACYC184.
    853..950     -  promoter       cat promoter: promoter of the E. coli cat gene encoding chloramphenicol acetyltransferase
   1034..1622    +  rep_origin     ori: high-copy-number ColE1/pMB1/pBR322/pUC origin of replication
>Addgene plasmid #200140 | pHHYTK128 | addgene full sequence | sequence record 396583 | Addgene NGS Result
TCGGTCTCAATCCATGGTTTATATTGGTATCGCTATTTTTTTGTTTTTGGTTGGCCTTTTTATGAAATGA
TGGCTGAGACCAGACCAATAAAAAACGCCCGGCGGCAACCGAGCGTTCTGAACAAATCCAGATGGAGTTC
TGAGGTCATTACTGGATCTATCAACAGGAGTCCAAGCGAGCTCGATATCAAATTACGCCCCGCCCTGCCA
CTCATCGCAGTACTGTTGTAATTCATTAAGCATTCTGCCGACATGGAAGCCATCACAAACGGCATGATGA
ACCTGAATCGCCAGCGGCATCAGCACCTTGTCGCCTTGCGTATAATATTTGCCCATGGTGAAAACGGGGG
CGAAGAAGTTGTCCATATTGGCCACGTTTAAATCAAAACTGGTGAAACTCACCCAGGGATTGGCTGAAAC
GAAAAACATATTCTCAATAAACCCTTTAGGGAAATAGGCCAGGTTTTCACCGTAACACGCCACATCTTGC
GAATATATGTGTAGAAACTGCCGGAAATCGTCGTGGTATTCACTCCAGAGCGATGAAAACGTTTCAGTTT
GCTCATGGAAAACGGTGTAACAAGGGTGAACACTATCCCATATCACCAGCTCACCGTCTTTCATTGCCAT
ACGAAATTCCGGATGAGCATTCATCAGGCGGGCAAGAATGTGAATAAAGGCCGGATAAAACTTGTGCTTA
TTTTTCTTTACGGTCTTTAAAAAGGCCGTAATATCCAGCTGAACGGTCTGGTTATAGGTACATTGAGCAA
CTGACTGAAATGCCTCAAAATGTTCTTTACGATGCCATTGGGATATATCAACGGTGGTATATCCAGTGAT
TTTTTTCTCCATTTTAGCTTCCTTAGCTCCTGAAAATCTCGATAACTCAAAAAATACGCCCGGTAGTGAT
CTTATTTCATTATGGTGAAAGTTGGAACCTCTTACGTGCCCGATCAATCATGACCAAAATCCCTTAACGT
GAGTTTTCGTTCCACTGAGCGTCAGACCCCGTAGAAAAGATCAAAGGATCTTCTTGAGATCCTTTTTTTC
TGCGCGTAATCTGCTGCTTGCAAACAAAAAAACCACCGCTACCAGCGGTGGTTTGTTTGCCGGATCAAGA
GCTACCAACTCTTTTTCCGAAGGTAACTGGCTTCAGCAGAGCGCAGATACCAAATACTGTTCTTCTAGTG
TAGCCGTAGTTAGGCCACCACTTCAAGAACTCTGTAGCACCGCCTACATACCTCGCTCTGCTAATCCTGT
TACCAGTGGCTGCTGCCAGTGGCGATAAGTCGTGTCTTACCGGGTTGGACTCAAGACGATAGTTACCGGA
TAAGGCGCAGCGGTCGGGCTGAACGGGGGGTTCGTGCACACAGCCCAGCTTGGAGCGAACGACCTACACC
GAACTGAGATACCTACAGCGTGAGCTATGAGAAAGCGCCACGCTTCCCGAAGGGAGAAAGGCGGACAGGT
ATCCGGTAAGCGGCAGGGTCGGAACAGGAGAGCGCACGAGGGAGCTTCCAGGGGGAAACGCCTGGTATCT
TTATAGTCCTGTCGGGTTTCGCCACCTCTGACTTGAGCGTCGATTTTTGTGATGCTCGTCAGGGGGGCGG
AGCCTATGGAAAAACGCCAGCAACGCGGCCTTTTTACGGTTCCTGGCCTTTTGCTGGCCTTTTGCTCACA
TGTTCTTTCCTGCGTTATCCCCTGATTCTGTGGATAACCGTAG
